>Addgene plasmid #71086 | pFOSGE_CUS1E07 | addgene partial sequence | sequence record 130957 | M13-Rev 5'-CAGGAAACAGCTATGACC-3'
ATAATGATTTTATTTTGACTGATAGTGACCTGTTCGTTGCAACAAATTGATAAGCAATGCTTTCTTATAA
TGCCAACTTTGTACAAGAAAGCTGGGTCTTTGAGCTTGCCTTCGGTGCCCACATACTTGATCTCATCGAA
GGCCTTTCGTGCCTTTTTCAACTCCTCGTTCATGGTCAGAAGATCCTTCACCCTAGCGTACTTTCGGGGA
TCTTTGCGCACCAGGAAGATAATGTCTTCGACTTGAACACGGCCTGTTCGACCGATCTCCATTGCCCGGT
GAGTGGTCTCAGCTATATACTCAATGACCAGGTCTTCCAGCAGATCTACGGTTTCCGTGTATGGATTTTT
GTCGTCTCCGAATCCGAACATCATGCAGTGCAGCTCCTTGCTGAATAGGCGCTTTCGTCCTGAGTTGGTA
GCCACAAATTGGTCATCCTCCGCG
