>Addgene plasmid #71086 | pFOSGE_CUS1E07 | addgene partial sequence | sequence record 130958 | M13-F20 5'-TGTAAAACGACGGCCAGT-3'
ATTTTATTTTGACTGATAGTGACCTGTTCGTTGCAACAAATTGATGAGCAATGCTTTTTTATAATGCCAA
CTTTGTACAAAAAAGCAGGCTTCATGGCCTCAAATAGCATGCCAGAGGAGAATTTCGAGGGCGGTGATTT
CAACTTTGATGACGACGCGGAGGATGACCAATTTGTGGCTACCAACTCAGGACGAAAGCGCCTATTCAGC
AAGGAGCTGCACTGCATGATGTTCGGATTCGGAGACGACAAAAATCCATACACGGAAACCGTAGATCTGC
TGGAAGACCTGGTCATTGAGTATATAGCTGAGACCACTCACCGGGCAATGGAGATCGGTCGAACAGGCCG
TGTTCAAGTCGAAGACATTATCTTCCTGGTGCG
