>Addgene plasmid #71086 | pFOSGE_CUS1E07 | depositor partial sequence | sequence record 138950 | Insert
ATGGCCTCAAATAGCATGCCAGAGGAGAATTTCGAGGGCGGTGATTTCAACTTTGATGACGACGCGGAGG
ATGACCAATTTGTGGCTACCAACTCAGGACGAAAGCGCCTATTCAGCAAGGAGCTGCACTGCATGATGTT
CGGATTCGGAGACGACAAAAATCCATACACGGAAACCGTAGATCTGCTGGAAGACCTGGTCATTGAGTAT
ATAGCTGAGACCACTCACCGGGCAATGGAGATCGGTCGAACAGGCCGTGTTCAAGTCGAAGACATTATCT
TCCTGGTGCGCAAAGATCCCCGAAAGTACGCTAGGGTGAAGGATCTTCTGACCATGAACGAGGAGTTGAA
AAAGGCACGAAAGGCCTTCGATGAGATCAAGTATGTGGGCACCGAAGGCAAGCTCAAA
