[The description below was written by a language model from this plasmid's Addgene catalogue record.]
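Description:
pFOSGE_CUS1E07 is a Gateway entry clone built on the Invitrogen pDONR221 donor backbone and carrying the coding sequence of Drosophila melanogaster Taf13 (CG10756, also known as TAF18 or dTAFII18), a subunit of the general transcription factor TFIID. The insert is listed as 408 bp and was introduced by Gateway recombination. In a pDONR221-derived entry clone, this normally means the donor vector's counter-selectable cassette has been replaced by the gene of interest, leaving it flanked by attL recombination sites. The plasmid is a high-copy bacterial vector maintained in standard E. coli cloning strains under kanamycin selection. M13 forward and reverse primer sites flank the insert and are used for sequence verification. No feature table is supplied with the record, so the att sites, origin of replication and other backbone elements are inferred from the named backbone rather than documented here.

As an entry clone, the construct has no promoter intended to drive Taf13 expression, and the record lists no tags or reporters. Its role is to serve as a shuttle from which the open reading frame can be transferred by LR recombination into destination vectors that supply the promoter, fusion partners and host-specific elements. The associated publication concerns a study of transcriptional regulators and their context-dependent regulatory functions, which suggests the clone is one of a set of fly regulator ORFs, although the record does not describe the downstream vectors or assays. The depositor notes that the Taf13 insert carries an Arg43His substitution and states that it does not affect plasmid function.
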