Addgene plasmid #71086: pFOSGE_CUS1E07
Purpose: Gateway entry clone
Depositing lab: Alexander Stark. Depositing organization: Research Institute of Molecular Pathology (IMP). Publication: Transcriptional regulators form diverse groups with context-dependent regulatory functions. Stampfel G, Kazmar T, Frank O, Wienerroither S, Reiter F, Stark A. Nature. 2015 Nov 9. doi: 10.1038/nature15545. PubMed 26550828.
Backbone
  Vector backbone: pDONR221
  Backbone manufacturer: Invitrogen
  Backbone size w/o insert (bp): 4762
  Vector type: Gateway entry vector
Growth in bacteria
  Bacterial resistance: Kanamycin, 50 μg/mL
  Growth temperature: 37°C
  Growth strain: DH5alpha
  Copy number: High Copy
Gene/Insert
  Gene/Insert name: Taf13 (alt names: FBgn0032847; CG10756, FBtr0081340)
  Species: D. melanogaster (fly)
  Insert size (bp): 408
  Entrez Gene: Taf13 (a.k.a. 38B.15, CG10756, Dmel\CG10756, dTAF[[II]]18, TAF, TAF13, Taf18, TAF18, TAF[[II]], TAF[[II]]18, TFIID)
  Cloning method: Gateway Cloning
  Sequencing primers: 5′ M13-F20; 3′ M13R
Terms and licenses: Academic/Nonprofit Terms; Industry Terms: Not Available to Industry
Depositor comments: Taf13 insert contains Arg43His mutation. Depositor states that this mutation does not affect plasmid function.
How to cite: pFOSGE_CUS1E07 was a gift from Alexander Stark (Addgene plasmid # 71086 ; http://n2t.net/addgene:71086 ; RRID:Addgene_71086)
